Addgene plasmid #171313: pFTK041
Purpose: Part Plasmid Entry Vector (LVL0) from the Fungal Modular Cloning ToolKit.
Depositing lab: Arnold Driessen. Depositing organization: University of Groningen. Publication: Modular Synthetic Biology Toolkit for Filamentous Fungi. Mozsik L, Pohl C, Meyer V, Bovenberg RAL, Nygard Y, Driessen AJM. ACS Synth Biol. 2021 Nov 2. doi: 10.1021/acssynbio.1c00260. PubMed 34726388.
Backbone
  Vector backbone: pICH41308
  Vector type: Bacterial Expression, Yeast Expression, Synthetic Biology
Growth in bacteria
  Bacterial resistance: Spectinomycin, 50 μg/mL
  Growth temperature: 37°C
  Growth strain: DH5alpha
  Copy number: High Copy
Gene/Insert
  Gene/Insert name: hisB Pc20g11690 histidine, selection marker
  Species: Penicillium, Aspergillus, or other fungal sources
  Mutation: n/a
  Cloning method: Restriction Enzyme; 5′ cloning site Unknown (unknown if destroyed)
Terms and licenses: Academic/Nonprofit Terms; Industry Terms: Not Available to Industry
How to cite: pFTK041 was a gift from Arnold Driessen (Addgene plasmid # 171313 ; http://n2t.net/addgene:171313 ; RRID:Addgene_171313)
