[The description below was written by a language model from this plasmid's Addgene catalogue record and pLannotate feature annotations shown in this document.]
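Description:
pFTK041 is a level 0 (LVL0) part plasmid from the Fungal Modular Cloning ToolKit, a synthetic biology collection for assembling genetic constructs for filamentous fungi. It is built on the MoClo entry backbone pICH41308 and is about 3.1 kb in the sequenced record. Propagation in E. coli relies on a high-copy ColE1/pUC-type origin. Selection is by spectinomycin, conferred by the aadA aminoglycoside adenylyltransferase gene, which also mediates streptomycin resistance. An AmpR (bla) promoter is annotated upstream of aadA. The short integrase, gentamicin acetyltransferase and lacI fragments in the feature table look like non-functional remnants of the resistance cassette and backbone rather than working genes.

The stored part is hisB (locus Pc20g11690), listed as a histidine selection marker from a fungal source (Penicillium, Aspergillus or other fungi). The automated annotation does not name this gene directly. It does detect two adjacent same-strand fragments with homology to yeast and Cryptococcus HIS3-type imidazoleglycerol-phosphate dehydratase, an enzyme of histidine biosynthesis. This fits the catalogued insert, and the gap between the two matches may reflect an intron or a diverged region, though the record does not say. No fungal promoter or terminator is annotated, and the record does not state which part position or flanking cloning sites the module carries.

As a level 0 part, the plasmid is not an expression construct in itself. It serves as a sequence-verified source of the hisB module, to be combined with other toolkit parts into higher-level transcription units and multigene vectors. There it would presumably act as an auxotrophic marker by complementing histidine-requiring fungal strains.
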