Features (pLannotate 1.2.2; 8 found; start..end, strand, type, name):
    110..214     +  promoter       AmpR promoter: bla
    205..285     -  CDS            int (fragment): INT2_ECOLX - Protein inferred from homology: Swiss-Prot protein existence level 3. Putative integrase believed to be involved in the insertion of antibiotic resistance genes into plasmids and transposons. From Escherichia coli.
    373..429     +  CDS            GmR (fragment): gentamycin acetyltransferase; aacC1; confers resistance to gentamycin
    436..1224    +  CDS            aadA: S3AD_ECOLX - Experimental evidence at protein level: Swiss-Prot protein existence level 1. Mediates bacterial resistance to the antibiotics streptomycin and spectinomycin. From Escherichia coli.
   1398..1986    +  rep_origin     ori: high-copy-number ColE1/pMB1/pBR322/pUC origin of replication
   2169..2218    +  CDS            lacI (fragment): lac repressor; lacI; The lac repressor binds to the lac operator to inhibit transcription in E. coli. This inhibition can be relieved by adding lactose or isopropyl-β-D-thiogalactopyranoside (IPTG).
   2250..2555    +  CDS            HIS3 (fragment): HIS7_CANHU - Experimental evidence at protein level: Swiss-Prot protein existence level 1. From Candida humilis (Sour dough yeast) (Kazachstania humilis).
   2666..3079    +  CDS            HIS3 (fragment): HIS7_CRYNJ - Experimental evidence at protein level: Swiss-Prot protein existence level 1. Imidazole glycerol-phosphate dehydratase required for histidine biosynthesis. From Cryptococcus neoformans var. neoformans serotype D (strain JEC21 / ATCC MYA-565) (Filobasidiella neoformans).
>Addgene plasmid #171313 | pFTK041 | addgene full sequence | sequence record 350310 | Addgene NGS Result
GTGGCTCTTCAGTGGACGAAAGGGCCTCGTGATACGCCTATTTTTATAGGTTAATGTCATGATAATAATG
GTTTCTTAGACGTCAGGTGGCACTTTTCGGGGAAATGTGCGCGGAACCCCTATTTGTTTATTTTTCTAAA
TACATTCAAATATGTATCCGCTCATGAGACAATAACCCTGATAAATGCTTCAATAATATTGAAAAAGGAA
GAGTATGCGCTCACGCAACTGGTCCAGAACCTTGACCGAACGCAGCGGTGGTAACGGCGCAGTGGCGGTT
TTCATGGCTTGTTATGACTGTTTTTTTTTGGGGTACAGTCTATGCCTCGGGCATCCAAGCAGCAAGCGCG
TTACGCCGTGGGTCGATGTTTGATGTTATGGAGCAGCAACGATGTTACGCAGCAGGGCAGTCGCCCTAAA
ACAAAGTTAAACATCATGAGGGAAGCGGTGATCGCCGAAGTATCGACTCAACTATCAGAGGTAGTTGGCG
TCATCGAGCGCCATCTCGAACCGACGTTGCTGGCCGTACATTTGTACGGCTCCGCAGTGGATGGCGGCCT
GAAGCCACACAGCGATATTGATTTGCTGGTTACGGTGACCGTAAGGCTTGATGAAACAACGCGGCGAGCT
TTGATCAACGACCTTTTGGAAACTTCGGCTTCCCCTGGAGAGAGCGAGATTCTCCGCGCTGTAGAAGTCA
CCATTGTTGTGCACGACGACATCATTCCGTGGCGTTATCCAGCTAAGCGCGAACTGCAATTTGGAGAATG
GCAGCGCAATGACATTCTTGCAGGTATCTTCGAGCCAGCCACGATCGACATTGATCTGGCTATCTTGCTG
ACAAAAGCAAGAGAACATAGCGTTGCCTTGGTAGGTCCAGCGGCGGAGGAACTCTTTGATCCGGTTCCTG
AACAGGATCTATTTGAGGCGCTAAATGAAACCTTAACGCTATGGAACTCGCCGCCCGACTGGGCTGGCGA
TGAGCGAAATGTAGTGCTTACGTTGTCCCGCATTTGGTACAGCGCAGTAACCGGCAAAATCGCGCCGAAG
GATGTCGCTGCCGACTGGGCAATGGAGCGCCTGCCGGCCCAGTATCAGCCCGTCATACTTGAAGCTAGAC
AGGCTTATCTTGGACAAGAAGAAGATCGCTTGGCCTCGCGCGCAGATCAGTTGGAAGAATTTGTCCATTA
CGTAAAAGGCGAGATCACCAAGGTAGTCGGCAAATAACTGTCAGACCAAGTTTACTCATATATACTTTAG
ATTGATTTAAAACTTCATTTTTAATTTAAAAGGATCTAGGTGAAGATCCTTTTTGATAATCTCATGACCA
AAATCCCTTAACGTGAGTTTTCGTTCCACTGAGCGTCAGACCCCGTAGAAAAGATCAAAGGATCTTCTTG
AGATCCTTTTTTTCTGCGCGTAATCTGCTGCTTGCAAACAAAAAAACCACCGCTACCAGCGGTGGTTTGT
TTGCCGGATCAAGAGCTACCAACTCTTTTTCCGAAGGTAACTGGCTTCAGCAGAGCGCAGATACCAAATA
CTGTTCTTCTAGTGTAGCCGTAGTTAGGCCACCACTTCAAGAACTCTGTAGCACCGCCTACATACCTCGC
TCTGCTAATCCTGTTACCAGTGGCTGCTGCCAGTGGCGATAAGTCGTGTCTTACCGGGTTGGACTCAAGA
CGATAGTTACCGGATAAGGCGCAGCGGTCGGGCTGAACGGGGGGTTCGTGCACACAGCCCAGCTTGGAGC
GAACGACCTACACCGAACTGAGATACCTACAGCGTGAGCTATGAGAAAGCGCCACGCTTCCCGAAGGGAG
AAAGGCGGACAGGTATCCGGTAAGCGGCAGGGTCGGAACAGGAGAGCGCACGAGGGAGCTTCCAGGGGGA
AACGCCTGGTATCTTTATAGTCCTGTCGGGTTTCGCCACCTCTGACTTGAGCGTCGATTTTTGTGATGCT
CGTCAGGGGGGCGGAGCCTATGGAAAAACGCCAGCAACGCGGCCTTTTTACGGTTCCTGGCCTTTTGCTG
GCCTTTTGCTCACATGTTCTTTCCTGCGTTATCCCCTGATTCTGTGGATAACCGTATTACCGCCTTTGAG
TGAGCTGATACCGCTCGCCGCAGCCGAACGACCGAGCGCAGCGAGTCAGTGAGCGAGGAAGCGGAAGAGC
GCCCAATACGCAAACCGCCTCTCCCCGCGCGTTGGCCGATTCATTAATCACTCTGTGGTCTCAAATGATG
CCACTCCCCGCCCGCACAGCGACCCTCTCCCGGTCCACCAACGAAACCAAAATCCAAATATCCCTATCCC
TAGACGGCGGCGTCCTCCCACCCTACGAACCATCCACCCACTTCCCCGCCCCAACAGACCCCAAAGAACT
CGAAGCCTCCAAGAAAGGAATTGTACCACCCAAGGATGCCGGCCACGCGACCCAATTCACCCCAACGCAG
CAAATCACCATCAGCACCGGCATCGGGTTCCTAGACCACATGCTGCACGCACTTGCGAAGCACGGCGGGA
TGAGTCTTGCAGTTCGGGCGAAGGGTGACTTATACAGTGAGTTCCCCTAAACGGAAACCATATACATGCT
ATAACCCTACAATATCGAATGCAAATGGCAATGCCAATACCAATACCAAGTCCAAGTCCAATGCTAACCC
ACGCAGTCGACGACCACCACACAACAGAAGATACCTTCCTGGCACTGGGCGAAGCGTTCACAGCAGCCCT
GGGCGCACGACAATCCCTGGAGCGATTCGGTCGCGGCGACGCGCCTCTCGACGAGGCGCTCTCGTGGGCC
GTGATTGATCTCTCTAGTCGGCCGTGGGCGGTTATTAACTTGGGCTTCCGTCGCGAGAAGATCGGTGACT
TGAGCACGGAGATGATCACGCATGGATTGCAGAGTTTTGCGCAGGCGGCGGGTGTTACGTTGCATGTTGG
TTGCACTTATGGTGATAATGACCACCACCGGGCGGAGAGTGCGTTTAAGGCACTTGCTGTTGCTATTCGC
AATGCTTGTAAGCGCAGGATTGCGGGTGATGTTGGTGCGGGTGATGTTGTTAGTACTAAGGGTGTCTTGT
AAGCTTTGAGACCACGAA
